Addgene plasmid #142047: TFORF2360
Purpose: Lentiviral vector for overexpressing transcription factor ORFs with unique 24-bp barcodes. Barcodes facilitate identification of transcription factors in pooled screens.
Depositing lab: Feng Zhang. Depositing organization: Broad Institute. Publication: A transcription factor atlas of directed differentiation. Joung J, Ma S, Tay T, Geiger-Schuller KR, Kirchgatterer PC, Verdine VK, Guo B, Arias-Garcia MA, Allen WE, Singh A, Kuksenko O, Abudayyeh OO, Gootenberg JS, Fu Z, Macrae RK, Buenrostro JD, Regev A, Zhang F. Cell. 2023 Jan 5;186(1):209-229.e26. doi: 10.1016/j.cell.2022.11.026. PubMed 36608654.
Backbone
  Vector backbone: pLX_TRC317
  Backbone manufacturer: Broad Institute Genetic Perturbation Platform
  Backbone size w/o insert (bp): 8264
  Vector type: Mammalian Expression, Lentiviral
  Selectable markers: Puromycin
Growth in bacteria
  Bacterial resistance: Ampicillin, 100 μg/mL
  Growth temperature: 37°C
  Growth strain: NEB Stable
  Copy number: High Copy
Gene/Insert
  Gene/Insert name: ZNF641
  Species: H. sapiens (human)
  Insert size (bp): 1349
  Entrez Gene: ZNF641 (a.k.a. FLJ31295, DKFZp667D1012)
  Promoter: EF1a
  Cloning method: Unknown
  Sequencing primers: 5′ GGGTGGAGACTGAAGTTAGGCCAG; 3′ CACATAGCGTAAAAGGAGCAACATAG
Terms and licenses: Academic/Nonprofit Terms; Industry Terms: Not Available to Industry
Depositor comments: XM_017018797,NM_001172682,ENST00000448928 . The transcription factor ORF portion of this plasmid was synthesized by Genewiz. Please test multiple small colonies in case of plasmid recombination. To make this collection available in a timely manner, a portion of this collection was not fully sequenced by Addgene. If an Addgene verified full plasmid sequence is not available, please contact us prior to placing an order to request the full sequence.
How to cite: TFORF2360 was a gift from Feng Zhang (Addgene plasmid # 142047 ; http://n2t.net/addgene:142047 ; RRID:Addgene_142047)
