[The description below was written by a language model from this plasmid's Addgene catalogue record and pLannotate feature annotations shown in this document.]
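Description:
TFORF2360 is a lentiviral mammalian expression plasmid built on the pLX_TRC317 backbone and carrying the human transcription factor ZNF641 as its open reading frame. It belongs to a barcoded transcription factor ORF collection in which each clone carries a unique 24-bp barcode, so that the factor delivered to a given cell can be identified in pooled overexpression screens such as directed differentiation experiments. In bacteria the plasmid is maintained through a high-copy ColE1/pUC-type origin with ampicillin resistance (AmpR). An f1 origin and remnants of a lac/T7/T3 cloning region are also present in the backbone. The depositor notes that the plasmid can recombine during propagation, as is common for LTR-containing vectors.

The viral cassette follows a third-generation, self-inactivating design. An RSV promoter drives a truncated HIV-1 5' LTR, followed by the Ψ packaging signal with a gag fragment, and the Rev response element for Rev-dependent export of the genomic RNA. The cassette ends in a ΔU3 3' LTR, with an SV40 polyadenylation signal downstream. Within the provirus, an SV40 early promoter/origin region precedes the puromycin N-acetyltransferase gene, allowing selection of transduced cells. A cPPT/CTS element lies between this marker and the expression cassette. The EF-1α promoter then drives constitutive expression of the ZNF641 coding sequence, which the annotation describes as a transcriptional activator of SRE and AP-1 activity. A WPRE downstream enhances transcript stability and expression. The barcode itself is not annotated in the feature table. A short sequence scored as a U6 promoter fragment lies between the ORF and the WPRE, but its function is not stated. The ORF portion was produced by gene synthesis.
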