Features (pLannotate 1.2.2; 31 found; start..end, strand, type, name):
      5..231     +  promoter       RSV promoter: Rous sarcoma virus enhancer/promoter
    232..412     +  LTR            5' LTR (truncated): truncated 5' long terminal repeat (LTR) from HIV-1
    459..584     +  misc_feature   HIV-1 Ψ: packaging signal of human immunodeficiency virus type 1
    568..931     +  CDS            HIV-1 gag (fragment): gag protein from human immunodeficiency virus 1; gag
   1077..1310    +  misc_feature   RRE: The Rev response element (RRE) of HIV-1 allows for Rev-dependent mRNA export from the nucleus to the cytoplasm.
   1687..1713    +  CDS            Rev (fragment): human immunodeficiency virus 1 (HIV-1) Rev protein; rev; enhances nuclear export of unspliced and incompletely spliced viral mRNAs
   1720..1743    +  promoter       SV40 promoter (fragment): SV40 early promoter
   1744..1815    +  promoter       SV40 promoter (fragment): SV40 enhancer and early promoter
   1839..1974    +  rep_origin     SV40 ori: SV40 origin of replication
   2020..2616    +  CDS            PuroR (fragment): puromycin N-acetyltransferase; pac from Streptomyces; confers resistance to puromycin
   2665..2782    +  misc_feature   cPPT/CTS: central polypurine tract and central termination sequence of HIV-1
   2847..2913    +  CDS            small t antigen (fragment): SV40 (simian virus 40) small t antigen
   2920..4098    +  promoter       EF-1α promoter: strong constitutive promoter for human elongation factor EF-1α
   4103..5359    +  CDS            ZNF641: ZN641_HUMAN - Experimental evidence at protein level: Swiss-Prot protein existence level 1. Transcriptional activator. Activates transcriptional activities of SRE and AP-1. From Homo sapiens (Human).
   5375..5428    +  promoter       U6 promoter (fragment): RNA polymerase III promoter for human U6 snRNA
   5470..6058    +  misc_feature   WPRE: woodchuck hepatitis virus posttranscriptional regulatory element
   6109..6128    +  misc_feature   cPPT/CTS (fragment): central polypurine tract and central termination sequence of HIV-1
   6130..6363    +  LTR            3' LTR (ΔU3): self-inactivating 3' long terminal repeat (LTR) from HIV-1
   6441..6562    +  polyA_signal   SV40 poly(A) signal: SV40 polyadenylation signal
   6602..6737    +  rep_origin     SV40 ori: SV40 origin of replication
   6758..6776    -  promoter       T7 promoter: promoter for bacteriophage T7 RNA polymerase
   6784..6939    +  CDS            lacZα (fragment): LacZα fragment of β-galactosidase; lacZ fragment
   6944..7372    +  rep_origin     f1 ori (sequence partly withheld): f1 bacteriophage origin of replication; arrow indicates direction of (+) strand synthesis
   7425..7529    +  promoter       AmpR promoter: bla
   7530..8390    +  CDS            AmpR: β-lactamase; bla; confers resistance to ampicillin, carbenicillin, and related antibiotics
   8561..9149    +  rep_origin     ori: high-copy-number ColE1/pMB1/pBR322/pUC origin of replication
   9332..9424    +  CDS            lacI (fragment): lac repressor; lacI; The lac repressor binds to the lac operator to inhibit transcription in E. coli. This inhibition can be relieved by adding lactose or isopropyl-β-D-thiogalactopyranoside (IPTG).
   9437..9458    +  protein_bind   CAP binding site: CAP binding activates transcription in the presence of cAMP. E. coli catabolite activator protein
   9473..9503    +  promoter       lac promoter: promoter for the E. coli lac operon
   9511..9527    +  protein_bind   lac operator: The lac repressor binds to the lac operator to inhibit transcription in E. coli. This inhibition can be relieved by adding lactose or isopropyl-β-D-thiogalactopyranoside (IPTG). lac repressor encoded by lacI
   9572..9590    +  promoter       T3 promoter: promoter for bacteriophage T3 RNA polymerase
>Addgene plasmid #142047 | TFORF2360 | addgene full sequence | sequence record 395669 | Addgene NGS Result
TTAATGTAGTCTTATGCAATACTCTTGTAGTCTTGCAACATGGTAACGATGAGTTAGCAACATGCCTTAC
AAGGAGAGAAAAAGCACCGTGCATGCCGATTGGTGGAAGTAAGGTGGTACGATCGTGCCTTATTAGGAAG
GCAACAGACGGGTCTGACATGGATTGGACGAACCACTGAATTGCCGCATTGCAGAGATATTGTATTTAAG
TGCCTAGCTCGATACATAAACGGGTCTCTCTGGTTAGACCAGATCTGAGCCTGGGAGCTCTCTGGCTAAC
TAGGGAACCCACTGCTTAAGCCTCAATAAAGCTTGCCTTGAGTGCTTCAAGTAGTGTGTGCCCGTCTGTT
GTGTGACTCTGGTAACTAGAGATCCCTCAGACCCTTTTAGTCAGTGTGGAAAATCTCTAGCAGTGGCGCC
CGAACAGGGACTTGAAAGCGAAAGGGAAACCAGAGGAGCTCTCTCGACGCAGGACTCGGCTTGCTGAAGC
GCGCACGGCAAGAGGCGAGGGGCGGCGACTGGTGAGTACGCCAAAAATTTTGACTAGCGGAGGCTAGAAG
GAGAGAGATGGGTGCGAGAGCGTCAGTATTAAGCGGGGGAGAATTAGATCGCGATGGGAAAAAATTCGGT
TAAGGCCAGGGGGAAAGAAAAAATATAAATTAAAACATATAGTATGGGCAAGCAGGGAGCTAGAACGATT
CGCAGTTAATCCTGGCCTGTTAGAAACATCAGAAGGCTGTAGACAAATACTGGGACAGCTACAACCATCC
CTTCAGACAGGATCAGAAGAACTTAGATCATTATATAATACAGTAGCAACCCTCTATTGTGTGCATCAAA
GGATAGAGATAAAAGACACCAAGGAAGCTTTAGACAAGATAGAGGAAGAGCAAAACAAAAGTAAGACCAC
CGCACAGCAAGCGGCCGCTGATCTTCAGACCTGGAGGAGGAGATATGAGGGACAATTGGAGAAGTGAATT
ATATAAATATAAAGTAGTAAAAATTGAACCATTAGGAGTAGCACCCACCAAGGCAAAGAGAAGAGTGGTG
CAGAGAGAAAAAAGAGCAGTGGGAATAGGAGCTTTGTTCCTTGGGTTCTTGGGAGCAGCAGGAAGCACTA
TGGGCGCAGCGTCAATGACGCTGACGGTACAGGCCAGACAATTATTGTCTGGTATAGTGCAGCAGCAGAA
CAATTTGCTGAGGGCTATTGAGGCGCAACAGCATCTGTTGCAACTCACAGTCTGGGGCATCAAGCAGCTC
CAGGCAAGAATCCTGGCTGTGGAAAGATACCTAAAGGATCAACAGCTCCTGGGGATTTGGGGTTGCTCTG
GAAAACTCATTTGCACCACTGCTGTGCCTTGGAATGCTAGTTGGAGTAATAAATCTCTGGAACAGATTTG
GAATCACACGACCTGGATGGAGTGGGACAGAGAAATTAACAATTACACAAGCTTAATACACTCCTTAATT
GAAGAATCGCAAAACCAGCAAGAAAAGAATGAACAAGAATTATTGGAATTAGATAAATGGGCAAGTTTGT
GGAATTGGTTTAACATAACAAATTGGCTGTGGTATATAAAATTATTCATAATGATAGTAGGAGGCTTGGT
AGGTTTAAGAATAGTTTTTGCTGTACTTTCTATAGTGAATAGAGTTAGGCAGGGATATTCACCATTATCG
TTTCAGACCCACCTCCCAACCCCGAGGGGACCCATGCATTGCATCTCAATTAGTCAGCAACCAGGTGTGG
AAAGTCCCCAGGCTCCCCAGCAGGCAGAAGTATGCAAAGCATGCGTCTCAATTAGTCAGCAACCATAGTC
CCGCCCCTAACTCCGCCCATCCCGCCCCTAACTCCGCCCAGTTCCGCCCATTCTCCGCCCCATGGCTGAC
TAATTTTTTTTATTTATGCAGAGGCCGAGGCCGCCTCGGCCTCTGAGCTATTCCAGAAGTAGTGAGGAGG
CTTTTTTGGAGGCCTAGGCTTTTGCAAAAAGCTTTCTAGAGGTACCACCGGAGCTTACCATGACCGAGTA
CAAGCCCACGGTGCGCCTCGCCACCCGCGACGACGTCCCCAGGGCCGTACGCACCCTCGCCGCCGCGTTC
GCCGACTACCCCGCCACGCGCCACACCGTCGATCCGGACCGCCACATCGAGCGGGTCACCGAGCTGCAAG
AACTCTTCCTCACGCGCGTCGGGCTCGACATCGGCAAGGTGTGGGTCGCGGACGACGGCGCCGCCGTGGC
GGTCTGGACCACGCCGGAGAGCGTCGAAGCGGGGGCGGTGTTCGCCGAGATCGGCCCGCGCATGGCCGAG
TTGAGCGGTTCCCGGCTGGCCGCGCAGCAACAGATGGAAGGCCTCCTGGCGCCGCACCGGCCCAAGGAGC
CCGCGTGGTTCCTGGCCACCGTCGGCGTCTCGCCCGACCACCAGGGCAAGGGTCTGGGCAGCGCCGTCGT
GCTCCCCGGAGTGGAGGCGGCCGAGCGCGCCGGGGTGCCCGCCTTCCTGGAGACCTCCGCGCCCCGCAAC
CTCCCCTTCTACGAGCGGCTCGGCTTCACCGTCACCGCCGACGTCGAGGTGCCCGAAGGACCGCGCACCT
GGTGCATGACCCGCAAGCCCGGTGCCAGTTAACGAATTCTAGATCTTGAGACAAATGGCAGTATTCATCC
ACAATTTTAAAAGAAAAGGGGGGATTGGGGGGTACAGTGCAGGGGAAAGAATAGTAGACATAATAGCAAC
AGACATACAAACTAAAGAATTACAAAAACAAATTACAAAAATTCAAAATTTTCGGGTTTATTACAGGGAC
AGCAGAGATCCACTTTGGCGCCGGCTCGAGGCCTGCAGGTGCAAAGATGGATAAAGTTTTAAACAGAGAG
GAATCTTTGCAGCTAATGGACCTTCTAGGTCTTGAAAGGAGTGGGAATTGGCTCCGGTGCCCGTCAGTGG
GCAGAGCGCACATCGCCCACAGTCCCCGAGAAGTTGGGGGGAGGGGTCGGCAATTGAACCGGTGCCTAGA
GAAGGTGGCGCGGGGTAAACTGGGAAAGTGATGTCGTGTACTGGCTCCGCCTTTTTCCCGAGGGTGGGGG
AGAACCGTATATAAGTGCAGTAGTCGCCGTGAACGTTCTTTTTCGCAACGGGTTTGCCGCCAGAACACAG
GTAAGTGCCGTGTGTGGTTCCCGCGGGCCTGGCCTCTTTACGGGTTATGGCCCTTGCGTGCCTTGAATTA
CTTCCACCTGGCTGCAGTACGTGATTCTTGATCCCGAGCTTCGGGTTGGAAGTGGGTGGGAGAGTTCGAG
GCCTTGCGCTTAAGGAGCCCCTTCGCCTCGTGCTTGAGTTGAGGCCTGGCCTGGGCGCTGGGGCCGCCGC
GTGCGAATCTGGTGGCACCTTCGCGCCTGTCTCGCTGCTTTCGATAAGTCTCTAGCCATTTAAAATTTTT
GATGACCTGCTGCGACGCTTTTTTTCTGGCAAGATAGTCTTGTAAATGCGGGCCAAGATCTGCACACTGG
TATTTCGGTTTTTGGGGCCGCGGGCGGCGACGGGGCCCGTGCGTCCCAGCGCACATGTTCGGCGAGGCGG
GGCCTGCGAGCGCGGCCACCGAGAATCGGACGGGGGTAGTCTCAAGCTGGCCGGCCTGCTCTGGTGCCTG
GCCTCGCGCCGCCGTGTATCGCCCCGCCCTGGGCGGCAAGGCTGGCCCGGTCGGCACCAGTTGCGTGAGC
GGAAAGATGGCCGCTTCCCGGCCCTGCTGCAGGGAGCTCAAAATGGAGGACGCGGCGCTCGGGAGAGCGG
GCGGGTGAGTCACCCACACAAAGGAAAAGGGCCTTTCCGTCCTCAGCCGTCGCTTCATGTGACTCCACGG
AGTACCGGGCGCCGTCCAGGCACCTCGATTAGTTCTCGAGCTTTTGGAGTACGTCGTCTTTAGGTTGGGG
GGAGGGGTTTTATGCGATGGAGTTTCCCCACACTGAGTGGGTGGAGACTGAAGTTAGGCCAGCTTGGCAC
TTGATGTAATTCTCCTTGGAATTTGCCCTTTTTGAGTTTGGATCTTGGTTCATTCTCAAGCCTCAGACAG
TGGTTCAAAGTTTTTTTCTTCCATTTCAGGTGTCGTGAGGCTAGCACCGCCACCATGCTTTCAGAACAGA
CAGCAGCGCTGGGGACAGGATGGGAATCAATGAATGTACAGCTGGATGGAGCAGAGCCCCAGGTGGAAAG
GGGAAGCCAGGAAGAGCGGCCATGGAGAACAGTACCAGGACCTCTGGAGCACCTGTGCTGTGACCTTGAA
GAGGAGCCACAGTCCCTTCAGGAGAAGGCTCAGTCTGCTCCCTGGGTTCCTGCAATTCCCCAGGAGGGGA
ACACTGGAGACTGGGAGATGGCAGCTGCACTTCTTGCGGCTGGATCACAGGTGAGCTCTGCTTCCCTTGG
CGTCTCCTGTGGTCCCATCACTGCTGCCTTTGTATTGCTTTCGCATCAGCCCATTGATGAGTTGGCTCAC
ATGATCATCAATGGATTTCCAATTCCCAAACTGGACATGCTTTCTCAACTAGAAGGAGGAGAAGAACAAT
GGGTCCCTGACCCCCAGGACTTAGAGGAGAGGGACATTCTGAGGGTCACATATACAGGAGATGGAAGTGA
ACATGAGGGGGATACCCCTGAACTAGAAGCAGAACCTCCCAGAATGTTATCCAGCGTGTCTGAAGATACT
GTTCTCTGGAACCCGGAGCATGATGAGAGCTGGGATTCCATGCCCAGCAGCTCCAGAGGAATGCTCCTGG
GGCCCCCTTTTCTTCAGGAAGATAGTTTCTCAAACCTGCTGTGTAGCACAGAGATGGATTCCCTGTTAAG
ACCCCACACATGCCCCCAGTGTGGGAAACAGTTTGTATGGGGTTCCCACCTTGCCAGGCATCAACAAACA
CACACTGGGGAGAGACCCTACAGCTGCCTCAAGTGTGAGAAGACCTTTGGGCGAAGACATCACCTCATCA
GGCACCAGAAAACCCACCTACATGACAAGACCAGCAGGTGCTCTGAGTGTGGTAAGAATTTCCGATGCAA
CTCCCATCTGGCCAGCCACCAGAGAGTGCATGCAGAAGGCAAATCCTGCAAAGGCCAAGAGGTTGGAGAG
AGCCCTGGCACAAGGAAACGGCAGCGTGCCCCACCAGTGCCAAAGTGTCACGTGTGCACTGAATGTGGGA
AGAGCTTTGGCCGAAGGCACCACCTTGTGAGACACTGGCTGACCCACACTGGGGAGAAGCCCTTCCAGTG
CCCTCGCTGTGAGAAGAGCTTTGGCCGAAAACATCACCTGGACAGGCACCTGCTCACCCACCAGGGACAA
AGTCCCCGGAACAGCTGGGACAGAGGAACATCTGTCTTTTAGTAATGAACTAGTCCGTAACTTGAAAGTA
TTTCGATTTCTTGGCTTTATATATCTTGTGGAAAGGACGATTCGGGATTGAGTCGGGTAACCTGACGCGT
TAAGTCGACAATCAACCTCTGGATTACAAAATTTGTGAAAGATTGACTGGTATTCTTAACTATGTTGCTC
CTTTTACGCTATGTGGATACGCTGCTTTAATGCCTTTGTATCATGCTATTGCTTCCCGTATGGCTTTCAT
TTTCTCCTCCTTGTATAAATCCTGGTTGCTGTCTCTTTATGAGGAGTTGTGGCCCGTTGTCAGGCAACGT
GGCGTGGTGTGCACTGTGTTTGCTGACGCAACCCCCACTGGTTGGGGCATTGCCACCACCTGTCAGCTCC
TTTCCGGGACTTTCGCTTTCCCCCTCCCTATTGCCACGGCGGAACTCATCGCCGCCTGCCTTGCCCGCTG
CTGGACAGGGGCTCGGCTGTTGGGCACTGACAATTCCGTGGTGTTGTCGGGGAAATCATCGTCCTTTCCT
TGGCTGCTCGCCTGTGTTGCCACCTGGATTCTGCGCGGGACGTCCTTCTGCTACGTCCCTTCGGCCCTCA
ATCCAGCGGACCTTCCTTCCCGCGGCCTGCTGCCGGCTCTGCGGCCTCTTCCGCGTCTTCGCCTTCGCCC
TCAGACGAGTCGGATCTCCCTTTGGGCCGCCTCCCCGCGTCGACTTTAAGACCAATGACTTACAAGGCAG
CTGTAGATCTTAGCCACTTTTTAAAAGAAAAGGGGGGACTGGAAGGGCTAATTCACTCCCAACGAAGACA
AGATCTGCTTTTTGCTTGTACTGGGTCTCTCTGGTTAGACCAGATCTGAGCCTGGGAGCTCTCTGGCTAA
CTAGGGAACCCACTGCTTAAGCCTCAATAAAGCTTGCCTTGAGTGCTTCAAGTAGTGTGTGCCCGTCTGT
TGTGTGACTCTGGTAACTAGAGATCCCTCAGACCCTTTTAGTCAGTGTGGAAAATCTCTAGCAGTACGTA
TAGTAGTTCATGTCATCTTATTATTCAGTATTTATAACTTGCAAAGAAATGAATATCAGAGAGTGAGAGG
AACTTGTTTATTGCAGCTTATAATGGTTACAAATAAAGCAATAGCATCACAAATTTCACAAATAAAGCAT
TTTTTTCACTGCATTCTAGTTGTGGTTTGTCCAAACTCATCAATGTATCTTATCATGTCTGGCTCTAGCT
ATCCCGCCCCTAACTCCGCCCATCCCGCCCCTAACTCCGCCCAGTTCCGCCCATTCTCCGCCCCATGGCT
GACTAATTTTTTTTATTTATGCAGAGGCCGAGGCCGCCTCGGCCTCTGAGCTATTCCAGAAGTAGTGAGG
AGGCTTTTTTGGAGGCCTAGGGACGTACCCAATTCGCCCTATAGTGAGTCGTATTACGCGCGCTCACTGG
CCGTCGTTTTACAACGTCGTGACTGGGAAAACCCTGGCGTTACCCAACTTAATCGCCTTGCAGCACATCC
CCCTTTCGCCAGCTGGCGTAATAGCGAAGAGGCCCGCACCGATCGCCCTTCCCAACAGTTGCGCAGCCTG
AATGGCGAATGGG
[124 nt withheld, positions 6944-7067]
C
[91 nt withheld, positions 7069-7159]
A
[49 nt withheld, positions 7161-7209]
CCTTTGACGTTGGAGTCCACGTTCTTT
[37 nt withheld, positions 7237-7273]
ACCCTATCTCGGTCTATTCTTTTGATTTATAAGGGATTTTGCCGATTTCGGCCTATTGGTTAAAAAATGA
GCTGATTTAACAAAAATTTAACGCGAATTTTAACAAAATATTAACGCTTACAATTTAGGTGGCACTTTTC
GGGGAAATGTGCGCGGAACCCCTATTTGTTTATTTTTCTAAATACATTCAAATATGTATCCGCTCATGAG
ACAATAACCCTGATAAATGCTTCAATAATATTGAAAAAGGAAGAGTATGAGTATTCAACATTTCCGTGTC
GCCCTTATTCCCTTTTTTGCGGCATTTTGCCTTCCTGTTTTTGCTCACCCAGAAACGCTGGTGAAAGTAA
AAGATGCTGAAGATCAGTTGGGTGCACGAGTGGGTTACATCGAACTGGATCTCAACAGCGGTAAGATCCT
TGAGAGTTTTCGCCCCGAAGAACGTTTTCCAATGATGAGCACTTTTAAAGTTCTGCTATGTGGCGCGGTA
TTATCCCGTATTGACGCCGGGCAAGAGCAACTCGGTCGCCGCATACACTATTCTCAGAATGACTTGGTTG
AGTACTCACCAGTCACAGAAAAGCATCTTACGGATGGCATGACAGTAAGAGAATTATGCAGTGCTGCCAT
AACCATGAGTGATAACACTGCGGCCAACTTACTTCTGACAACGATCGGAGGACCGAAGGAGCTAACCGCT
TTTTTGCACAACATGGGGGATCATGTAACTCGCCTTGATCGTTGGGAACCGGAGCTGAATGAAGCCATAC
CAAACGACGAGCGTGACACCACGATGCCTGTAGCAATGGCAACAACGTTGCGCAAACTATTAACTGGCGA
ACTACTTACTCTAGCTTCCCGGCAACAATTAATAGACTGGATGGAGGCGGATAAAGTTGCAGGACCACTT
CTGCGCTCGGCCCTTCCGGCTGGCTGGTTTATTGCTGATAAATCTGGAGCCGGTGAGCGTGGGTCTCGCG
GTATCATTGCAGCACTGGGGCCAGATGGTAAGCCCTCCCGTATCGTAGTTATCTACACGACGGGGAGTCA
GGCAACTATGGATGAACGAAATAGACAGATCGCTGAGATAGGTGCCTCACTGATTAAGCATTGGTAACTG
TCAGACCAAGTTTACTCATATATACTTTAGATTGATTTAAAACTTCATTTTTAATTTAAAAGGATCTAGG
TGAAGATCCTTTTTGATAATCTCATGACCAAAATCCCTTAACGTGAGTTTTCGTTCCACTGAGCGTCAGA
CCCCGTAGAAAAGATCAAAGGATCTTCTTGAGATCCTTTTTTTCTGCGCGTAATCTGCTGCTTGCAAACA
AAAAAACCACCGCTACCAGCGGTGGTTTGTTTGCCGGATCAAGAGCTACCAACTCTTTTTCCGAAGGTAA
CTGGCTTCAGCAGAGCGCAGATACCAAATACTGTTCTTCTAGTGTAGCCGTAGTTAGGCCACCACTTCAA
GAACTCTGTAGCACCGCCTACATACCTCGCTCTGCTAATCCTGTTACCAGTGGCTGCTGCCAGTGGCGAT
AAGTCGTGTCTTACCGGGTTGGACTCAAGACGATAGTTACCGGATAAGGCGCAGCGGTCGGGCTGAACGG
GGGGTTCGTGCACACAGCCCAGCTTGGAGCGAACGACCTACACCGAACTGAGATACCTACAGCGTGAGCT
ATGAGAAAGCGCCACGCTTCCCGAAGGGAGAAAGGCGGACAGGTATCCGGTAAGCGGCAGGGTCGGAACA
GGAGAGCGCACGAGGGAGCTTCCAGGGGGAAACGCCTGGTATCTTTATAGTCCTGTCGGGTTTCGCCACC
TCTGACTTGAGCGTCGATTTTTGTGATGCTCGTCAGGGGGGCGGAGCCTATGGAAAAACGCCAGCAACGC
GGCCTTTTTACGGTTCCTGGCCTTTTGCTGGCCTTTTGCTCACATGTTCTTTCCTGCGTTATCCCCTGAT
TCTGTGGATAACCGTATTACCGCCTTTGAGTGAGCTGATACCGCTCGCCGCAGCCGAACGACCGAGCGCA
GCGAGTCAGTGAGCGAGGAAGCGGAAGAGCGCCCAATACGCAAACCGCCTCTCCCCGCGCGTTGGCCGAT
TCATTAATGCAGCTGGCACGACAGGTTTCCCGACTGGAAAGCGGGCAGTGAGCGCAACGCAATTAATGTG
AGTTAGCTCACTCATTAGGCACCCCAGGCTTTACACTTTATGCTTCCGGCTCGTATGTTGTGTGGAATTG
TGAGCGGATAACAATTTCACACAGGAAACAGCTATGACCATGATTACGCCAAGCGCGCAATTAACCCTCA
CTAAAGGGAACAAAAGCTGGAGCTGCAAGC
