>Addgene plasmid #142047 | TFORF2360 | depositor partial sequence | sequence record 278278 | Insert
ACCGCCACCATGCTTTCAGAACAGACAGCAGCGCTGGGGACAGGATGGGAATCAATGAATGTACAGCTGG
ATGGAGCAGAGCCCCAGGTGGAAAGGGGAAGCCAGGAAGAGCGGCCATGGAGAACAGTACCAGGACCTCT
GGAGCACCTGTGCTGTGACCTTGAAGAGGAGCCACAGTCCCTTCAGGAGAAGGCTCAGTCTGCTCCCTGG
GTTCCTGCAATTCCCCAGGAGGGGAACACTGGAGACTGGGAGATGGCAGCTGCACTTCTTGCGGCTGGAT
CACAGGTGAGCTCTGCTTCCCTTGGCGTCTCCTGTGGTCCCATCACTGCTGCCTTTGTATTGCTTTCGCA
TCAGCCCATTGATGAGTTGGCTCACATGATCATCAATGGATTTCCAATTCCCAAACTGGACATGCTTTCT
CAACTAGAAGGAGGAGAAGAACAATGGGTCCCTGACCCCCAGGACTTAGAGGAGAGGGACATTCTGAGGG
TCACATATACAGGAGATGGAAGTGAACATGAGGGGGATACCCCTGAACTAGAAGCAGAACCTCCCAGAAT
GTTATCCAGCGTGTCTGAAGATACTGTTCTCTGGAACCCGGAGCATGATGAGAGCTGGGATTCCATGCCC
AGCAGCTCCAGAGGAATGCTCCTGGGGCCCCCTTTTCTTCAGGAAGATAGTTTCTCAAACCTGCTGTGTA
GCACAGAGATGGATTCCCTGTTAAGACCCCACACATGCCCCCAGTGTGGGAAACAGTTTGTATGGGGTTC
CCACCTTGCCAGGCATCAACAAACACACACTGGGGAGAGACCCTACAGCTGCCTCAAGTGTGAGAAGACC
TTTGGGCGAAGACATCACCTCATCAGGCACCAGAAAACCCACCTACATGACAAGACCAGCAGGTGCTCTG
AGTGTGGTAAGAATTTCCGATGCAACTCCCATCTGGCCAGCCACCAGAGAGTGCATGCAGAAGGCAAATC
CTGCAAAGGCCAAGAGGTTGGAGAGAGCCCTGGCACAAGGAAACGGCAGCGTGCCCCACCAGTGCCAAAG
TGTCACGTGTGCACTGAATGTGGGAAGAGCTTTGGCCGAAGGCACCACCTTGTGAGACACTGGCTGACCC
ACACTGGGGAGAAGCCCTTCCAGTGCCCTCGCTGTGAGAAGAGCTTTGGCCGAAAACATCACCTGGACAG
GCACCTGCTCACCCACCAGGGACAAAGTCCCCGGAACAGCTGGGACAGAGGAACATCTGTCTTTTAGTAA
TGAACTAGTCCGTAACTTGAAAGTATTTCGATTTCTTGGCTTTATATATCTTGTGGAAAGGACGATTCGG
GATTGAGTCGGGTAACCTG
