>Addgene plasmid #142047 | TFORF2360 | depositor partial sequence | sequence record 278279 | Barcode
TTCGGGATTGAGTCGGGTAACCTG
